Addgene plasmid #180000: pKB233.3
Purpose: Encodes PpmrD-mNeonGreen reporter
Depositing lab: Jeffrey Tabor. Depositing organization: Rice University. Publication: High-throughput discovery of peptide activators of a bacterial sensor kinase. Brink KR, Mu AM, Hoang KV, Groszman K, Gunn JS, Tabor JJ. bioRxiv 10.1101/2021.06.01.446581.
Backbone
  Vector backbone: pSC101*
  Vector type: Bacterial Expression, Synthetic Biology
Growth in bacteria
  Bacterial resistance: Ampicillin, 100 μg/mL
  Growth temperature: 37°C
  Growth strain: DH5alpha
  Copy number: Low Copy
Gene/Insert
  Gene/Insert name: mNeonGreen
  Species: Branchiostoma lanceolatum
Terms and licenses: Academic/Nonprofit Terms; Industry Terms: Not Available to Industry
Depositor comments: Please visit https://www.biorxiv.org/content/10.1101/2021.06.01.446581v1 for bioRxiv preprint.
How to cite: pKB233.3 was a gift from Jeffrey Tabor (Addgene plasmid # 180000 ; http://n2t.net/addgene:180000 ; RRID:Addgene_180000)
