[The description below was written by a language model from this plasmid's Addgene catalogue record and pLannotate feature annotations shown in this document.]
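Description:
pKB233.3 is a low-copy bacterial reporter plasmid of about 4.3 kb built on a pSC101* backbone and classed as a bacterial expression and synthetic biology vector. Replication depends on the pSC101 origin together with the plasmid-encoded Rep101 (RepA) initiator protein, which keeps copy number low. This is useful for transcriptional reporters because it limits burden and titration of regulators. Selection is by ampicillin, through a β-lactamase gene driven by its native bla promoter and followed by a minimal lambda t0 terminator. A short fragment annotated as RSF ori sits at the end of the sequence. At about 45 nt it is most likely a residual or coincidental match rather than a working second origin.

The payload is the coding sequence for mNeonGreen, a bright, rapidly maturing monomeric green/yellow fluorescent protein derived from Branchiostoma lanceolatum. According to the stated purpose it is under the control of the pmrD promoter (PpmrD). That promoter is not annotated in the automated feature table, but an unannotated stretch of roughly 330 nt lies between the AmpR promoter and the start of mNeonGreen, where the promoter and ribosome binding site would be expected. Downstream, the reporter is insulated by a series of terminators: rrnB T1, T7Te and a fragment of the his operon terminator. The resistance cassette is oriented divergently from the reporter, which should reduce read-through into it.

Fluorescence from this plasmid reports PpmrD transcriptional activity. The associated work concerns high-throughput discovery of peptide activators of a bacterial sensor kinase, so the construct presumably serves as the fluorescent output for that signalling pathway. The record does not name the kinase or the source organism of the promoter.
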