Features (pLannotate 1.2.2; 10 found; start..end, strand, type, name):
    240..1190    -  CDS            Rep101: RepA protein needed for replication with the pSC101 origin; rep101
   1238..1460    -  rep_origin     pSC101 ori: low-copy replication origin that requires the Rep101 protein
   1962..1996    -  terminator     lambda t0 terminator: minimal transcription terminator from phage lambda (Scholtissek and Grosse, 1987)
   2076..2936    -  CDS            AmpR: β-lactamase; bla; confers resistance to ampicillin, carbenicillin, and related antibiotics
   2937..3000    -  promoter       AmpR promoter: bla
   3337..4044    +  CDS            mNeonGreen: mNeonGreen is a basic (constitutively fluorescent) green/yellow fluorescent protein published in 2013, derived from Branchiostoma lanceolatum. It is reported to be a very rapidly-maturing monomer with moderate acid sensitivity.
   4056..4127    +  terminator     rrnB T1 terminator: transcription terminator T1 from the E. coli rrnB gene
   4143..4170    +  terminator     T7Te terminator: phage T7 early transcription terminator
   4177..4220    +  terminator     his operon terminator (fragment): This putative transcriptin terminator from the E. coli his operon has a 2-bp deletion introduced during synthesis. Its efficiency has not been determined.
   4239..4283    -  rep_origin     RSF ori (fragment): Plasmids containing the RSF 1030 origin of replication can be propagated in E. coli cells that contain additional plasmids with compatible origins.
>Addgene plasmid #180000 | pKB233.3 | addgene full sequence | sequence record 360324 | Addgene NGS Result
CGAGCGGTATCAGCTCACTCAAAGGCGGTAATCTCGAGGTTACATTGTCGATCTGTTCATGGTGAACAGC
TTTGAATGCACCAAAAACTCGTAAAAGCTCTGATGTATCTATCTTTTTTACACCGTTTTCATCTGTGCAT
ATGGACAGTTTTCCCTTTGATATGTAACGGTGAACAGTTGTTCTACTTTTGTTTGTTAGTCTTGATGCTT
CACTGATAGATACAAGAGCCATAAGAACCTCAGATCCTTCCGTATTTAGCCAGTATGTTCTCTAGTGTGG
TTCGTTGTTTTTGCGTGAGCCATGAGAACGAACCATTGAGATCATACTTACTTTGCATGTCACTCAAAAA
TTTTGCCTCAAAACTGGTGAGCTGAATTTTTGCAGTTAAAGCATCGTGTAGTGTTTTTCTTAGTCCGTTA
TGTAGGTAGGAATCTGATGTAATGGTTGTTGGTATTTTGTCACCATTCATTTTTATCTGGTTGTTCTCAA
GTTCGGTTACGAGATCCATTTGTCTATCTAGTTCAACTTGGAAAATCAACGTATCAGTCGGGCGGCCTCG
CTTATCAACCACCAATTTCATATTGCTGTAAGTGTTTAAATCTTTACTTATTGGTTTCAAAACCCATTGG
TTAAGCCTTTTAAACTCATGGTAGTTATTTTCAAGCATTAACATGAACTTAAATTCATCAAGGCTAATCT
CTATATTTGCCTTGTGAGTTTTCTTTTGTGTTAGTTCTTTTAATAACCACTCATAAATCCTCATAGAGTA
TTTGTTTTCAAAAGACTTAACATGTTCCAGATTATATTTTATGAATTTTTTTAACTGGAAAAGATAAGGC
AATATCTCTTCACTAAAAACTAATTCTAATTTTTCGCTTGAGAACTTGGCATAGTTTGTCCACTGGAAAA
TCTCAAAGCCTTTAACCAAAGGATTCATGATTTCCACAGTTCTCGTCATCAGCTCTCTGGTTGCTTTAGC
TAATACACCATAAGCATTTTCCCTACTGATGTTCATCATCTGAGCGTATTGGTTATAAGTGAACGATACC
GTCCGTTCTTTCCTTGTAGGGTTTTCAATAGTGGGGTTGAGTAGTGCCACACAGCATAAAATTAGCTTGG
TTTCATGCTCCGTTAAGTCATAGCGACTAATCGCTAGTTCATTTGCTTTGAAAACAACTAATTCAGACAT
ACATCTCAATTGGTCTAGGTGATTTTAATCACTATACCAATTGAGATGGGCTAGTCAATGATAATTACAT
GTCCTTTTCCTTTGAGTTGTGGGTATCTGTAAATTCTGCTAGACCTTTGCTGGAAAACTTGTAAATTCTG
CTAGACCCTCTGTAAATTCCGCTAGACCTTTGTGTGTTTTTTTTGTTTATATTCAAGTGGTTATAATTTA
TAGAATAAAGAAAGAATAAAAAAAGATAAAAAGAATAGATCCCAGCCCTGTGTATAACTCACTACTTTAG
TCAGTTCCGCAGTATTACAAAAGGATGTCGCAAACGCTGTTTGCTCCTCTACAAAACAGACCTTAAAACC
CTAAAGGCTTAAGTAGCACCCTCGCAAGCTCGTGCAAATCGCTTAATATTCCTTTTGTCTCCGACCATCA
GGCACCTGAGTCGCTGCCTTTTTCGTGACATTCAGTTCGCTGCGCTCACGGCTCTGGCAGTGAATGTGGG
TAAATGGCACTACAGGCGCCTTTTATGGATTCATGCAAGGAAACTACCCATAATACAAGAAAAGCCCGTC
ACGGGCTTCTCAGGGCGTTTTATGGCTGGTCTGCTATGTGGTGCTATCTGACTTTTTGCTGTTCAGCAGT
TCCTGCCCTCTGATTTTCCAGTCTGACCACTTCGGATTATCCCGTGACAGGTCATTCAGACTGGCTAATG
CACCCAGTAAGGCAGCGGTATCATCAACAGGCTTACCCGTCTTACTGTCCCTAGTGCTTGGATTCTCACC
AATAAAAAACGCCCGGCGGCAACCGAGCGTTCTGAACAAATCCAGATGGAGTTCTGATGTCATTACTGGA
TCTATCAACAGGAGTCCAAGCGAGCTCGTAAACTTGGTCTGACAGTTACCAATGCTTAATCAGTGAGGCA
CCTATCTCAGCGATCTGTCTATTTCGTTCATCCATAGTTGCCTGACTCCCCGTCGTGTAGATAACTACGA
TACGGGAGGGCTTACCATCTGGCCCCAGTGCTGCAATGATACCGCGTGATCCACGCTCACCGGCTCCAGA
TTTATCAGCAATAAACCAGCCAGCCGGAAGGGCCGAGCGCAGAAGTGGTCCTGCAACTTTATCCGCCTCC
ATCCAGTCTATTAATTGTTGCCGGGAAGCTAGAGTAAGTAGTTCGCCAGTTAATAGTTTGCGCAACGTTG
TTGCCATTGCTACAGGCATCGTGGTGTCACGCTCGTCGTTTGGTATGGCTTCATTCAGCTCCGGTTCCCA
ACGATCAAGGCGAGTTACATGATCCCCCATGTTGTGCAAAAAAGCGGTTAGCTCCTTCGGTCCTCCGATC
GTTGTCAGAAGTAAGTTGGCCGCAGTGTTATCACTCATGGTTATGGCAGCACTGCATAATTCTCTTACTG
TCATGCCATCCGTAAGATGCTTTTCTGTTACTGGTGAGTACTCAACCAAGTCATTCTGAGAATAGTGTAT
GCGGCGACCGAGTTGCTCTTGCCCGGCGTCAATACGGTATAATACCGCGCCACATAGCAGAACTTTAAAA
GTGCTCATCATTGGAAAACGTTCTTCGGGGCGAAAACTCTCAAGGATCTTACCGCTGTTGAGATCCAGTT
CGATGTAACCCACTCGTGCACCCAACTGATCTTCAGCATCTTTTACTTTCACCAGCGTTTCTGGGTGAGC
AAAAACGGGAAGGCAAAATGCCGCAAAAAAGTGAATAAGGGCGACACTGAAATGTTGAATACTCATACTC
TTCCTTTTTCAATATTATTGAAGCATTTATCAGGGTTATTGTCTCATGAGCGGATACATATTTTAATGTA
TTTAGAAAAATAAACAAATAGGGGTTCCGCGCACATTTCCCATGGTGCCACCTGACGTCTAATAAACCAT
TATTATCATGACATTAACCTATAAAAATAGGCGTATCACGAGGCAGAATTTTTATCGCTTCCGCGTTCCG
TCTACTCCCTATTACGCTCCGGAATCTCCGACGCCTACGGCCGACGTCGGAGTGAGAACTGTAAAAATTA
ATGTTAGGTTAATATACAACCATTCCATCGCTATTGCCGTTTTGTTTATCCGTTGATGTGTAACGTGTTA
TGAACAATCAGCGTGAAACGGGGGCGCTAAAGAGGAGAAATACTAGATGGTTTCGAAAGGTGAGGAGGAT
AACATGGCGTCGCTGCCTGCTACACATGAACTGCATATTTTCGGCAGCATCAACGGAGTTGATTTCGACA
TGGTGGGCCAAGGCACCGGCAACCCGAACGACGGCTATGAAGAATTGAATTTGAAATCTACCAAGGGCGA
CTTGCAATTTAGTCCGTGGATTCTGGTACCGCATATTGGTTATGGTTTTCATCAGTATCTGCCCTACCCA
GACGGAATGAGCCCATTTCAGGCGGCTATGGTGGATGGCAGTGGCTATCAGGTCCATCGCACCATGCAAT
TCGAGGATGGGGCGAGCCTGACCGTGAATTATCGGTACACTTACGAAGGTTCACATATTAAAGGTGAAGC
ACAAGTTAAAGGCACCGGCTTCCCGGCGGATGGCCCAGTGATGACCAACAGCCTGACGGCGGCGGACTGG
TGTCGTAGCAAAAAGACGTATCCCAATGATAAAACAATTATTTCTACCTTTAAATGGAGTTACACCACGG
GTAACGGTAAACGCTACCGTAGCACGGCTCGCACCACATACACCTTTGCGAAACCCATGGCCGCGAACTA
TCTGAAAAATCAGCCGATGTATGTGTTTCGCAAAACGGAACTGAAACATTCGAAAACTGAACTCAATTTC
AAAGAGTGGCAAAAAGCCTTCACCGACGTAATGGGCATGGATGAACTGTACAAATGACCAGGCATCAAAT
AAAACGAAAGGCTCAGTCGAAAGACTGGGCCTTTCGTTTTATCTGTTGTTTGTCGGTGAACGCTCTCTAC
TAGAGTCACACTGGCTCACCTTCGGGTGGGCCTTTCTGCGTTTATAGCAAGGTGTCACCACCCTGCCCTT
TTTCTTTAAAACCGAAAAGATTACTTCGCGTTATGCAGGCTTCCTCGCTCACTGACTCGCTGCGCTCGGT
CGTTCGGCTGCGG
